Addgene plasmid #155827: PLRG1
Purpose: For use in RBP tethering screen
Depositing lab: Eugene Yeo. Depositing organization: University of California, San Diego (UCSD). Publication: Large-scale tethered function assays identify factors that regulate mRNA stability and translation. Luo EC, Nathanson JL, Tan FE, Schwartz JL, Schmok JC, Shankar A, Markmiller S, Yee BA, Sathe S, Pratt GA, Scaletta DB, Ha Y, Hill DE, Aigner S, Yeo GW. Nat Struct Mol Biol. 2020 Oct;27(10):989-1000. doi: 10.1038/s41594-020-0477-6. Epub 2020 Aug 17. PubMed 32807991.
Backbone
  Vector backbone: E2.pEF5-DEST-FL-V5-MCP
  Backbone size w/o insert (bp): 7357
  Vector type: Mammalian Expression
Growth in bacteria
  Bacterial resistance: Ampicillin, 100 μg/mL
  Growth temperature: 37°C
  Growth strain: DH5alpha
  Copy number: High Copy
Gene/Insert
  Gene/Insert name: PLRG1 (alt name: Accession: BC020786.1)
  Species: H. sapiens (human)
  Insert size (bp): 1518
  Mutation: none
  Entrez Gene: PLRG1 (a.k.a. Cwc1, PRL1, PRP46, PRPF46, TANGO4)
  Promoter: EF-1a
  Tag / fusion protein: V5-MCP (C terminal on backbone)
  Cloning method: Gateway Cloning
  Sequencing primers: 5′ TAATACGACTCACTATAGGG; 3′ gctcgagtctagagggc
Resource information
  A portion of this plasmid was derived from a plasmid made by: DNASU Plasmid Repository Center for Personalized Diagnostics Biodesign Institute
Terms and licenses: Academic/Nonprofit Terms; Industry Terms: Not Available to Industry
How to cite: PLRG1 was a gift from Eugene Yeo (Addgene plasmid # 155827 ; http://n2t.net/addgene:155827 ; RRID:Addgene_155827)
