[The description below was written by a language model from this plasmid's Addgene catalogue record and pLannotate feature annotations shown in this document.]
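Description:
PLRG1 is a mammalian expression plasmid built by Gateway recombination into the E2.pEF5-DEST-FL-V5-MCP destination backbone. It carries the full-length, unmutated human PLRG1 open reading frame, which encodes a spliceosome component of the PRP19–CDC5L complex. The coding sequence sits between attB1 and attB2 recombination scars and is driven by the strong constitutive EF-1α promoter. A T7 promoter lies just upstream of the insert. Downstream of attB2, the backbone supplies a V5 epitope tag followed by the bacteriophage MS2 coat protein (MCP), so the product is PLRG1 with a C-terminal V5-MCP fusion. Transcription terminates at a bovine growth hormone polyadenylation signal.

MCP binds a specific MS2 RNA stem-loop, so the fusion can be artificially recruited to a reporter transcript carrying such hairpins. This fits the recorded purpose, use in an RNA-binding protein tethering screen, in which the effect of a tethered candidate on the fate of a reporter mRNA is assessed. The reporter itself is not part of this plasmid. The V5 tag allows detection of the fusion protein.

The feature table also shows an FRT site placed directly upstream of a hygromycin resistance coding sequence with an SV40 polyadenylation signal. No complete promoter is annotated in front of it, an arrangement typical of FLP-mediated integration into a genomic FRT landing site, although the record does not state that this is how it is used. In bacteria the plasmid is maintained through a high-copy ColE1/pUC-type origin and ampicillin resistance. The remaining annotations (partial f1 ori, lac promoter/operator elements, and short ble, lacI, CMV enhancer and SV40 fragments) appear to be backbone remnants.
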