Features (pLannotate 1.2.2; 24 found; start..end, strand, type, name):
      1..1179    +  promoter       EF-1α promoter: strong constitutive promoter for human elongation factor EF-1α
   1196..1214    +  promoter       T7 promoter: promoter for bacteriophage T7 RNA polymerase
   1294..1311    +  protein_bind   attB1 (fragment): mutant version of attB; core recombination site for the Gateway® BP reaction BP Clonase™
   1317..2831    +  CDS            PLRG1: PLRG1_HUMAN - Experimental evidence at protein level: Swiss-Prot protein existence level 1. Involved in pre-mRNA splicing as component of the spliceosome (PubMed:28502770, PubMed:28076346). Component of the PRP19-CDC5L complex that forms an integral part of the spliceosome and is required for activating pre-mRNA splicing (PubMed:11101529, PubMed:11544257). From Homo sapiens (Human).
   2833..2857    -  protein_bind   attB2: mutant version of attB; recombination site for the Gateway® BP reaction BP Clonase™
   2982..3023    +  CDS            V5 tag: epitope tag from simian virus 5
   3036..3422    +  CDS            MS2: bacteriophage MS2 coat protein binds to a specific stem-loop structure in the viral RNA (Peabody, 1993)
   3484..3708    +  polyA_signal   bGH poly(A) signal: bovine growth hormone polyadenylation signal
   3712..3733    +  promoter       SV40 promoter (fragment): SV40 enhancer and early promoter
   3754..3987    +  rep_origin     f1 ori (fragment) (sequence partly withheld): f1 bacteriophage origin of replication; arrow indicates direction of (+) strand synthesis
   3992..4039    +  protein_bind   FRT: FLP-mediated recombination occurs in the 8-bp core sequence TCTAGAAA (Turan and Bode, 2011). FLP recombinase from the Saccharomyces cerevisiae 2μ plasmid
   4047..5069    +  CDS            HygR: aminoglycoside phosphotransferase from E. coli; aph(4)-Ia; confers resistance to hygromycin
   5079..5204    +  CDS            ble (fragment): BLE_KLEPN - Experimental evidence at protein level: Swiss-Prot protein existence level 1. Binding protein with a strong affinity to the bleomycin family of antibiotics. Binds to CL990; an antimitotic-antibiotic compound. From Klebsiella pneumoniae.
   5199..5320    +  polyA_signal   SV40 poly(A) signal: SV40 polyadenylation signal
   5393..5409    -  protein_bind   lac operator: The lac repressor binds to the lac operator to inhibit transcription in E. coli. This inhibition can be relieved by adding lactose or isopropyl-β-D-thiogalactopyranoside (IPTG). lac repressor encoded by lacI
   5417..5447    -  promoter       lac promoter: promoter for the E. coli lac operon
   5462..5483    -  protein_bind   CAP binding site: CAP binding activates transcription in the presence of cAMP. E. coli catabolite activator protein
   5496..5588    -  CDS            lacI (fragment): lac repressor; lacI; The lac repressor binds to the lac operator to inhibit transcription in E. coli. This inhibition can be relieved by adding lactose or isopropyl-β-D-thiogalactopyranoside (IPTG).
   5771..6359    -  rep_origin     ori: high-copy-number ColE1/pMB1/pBR322/pUC origin of replication
   6530..7390    -  CDS            AmpR: β-lactamase; bla; confers resistance to ampicillin, carbenicillin, and related antibiotics
   7391..7495    -  promoter       AmpR promoter: bla
   7554..7606    -  misc_feature   bom (fragment): basis of mobility region from pBR322
   7761..7779    +  enhancer       CMV enhancer (fragment): human cytomegalovirus immediate early enhancer
   7804..7870    +  CDS            small t antigen (fragment): SV40 (simian virus 40) small t antigen
>Addgene plasmid #155827 | PLRG1 | addgene full sequence | sequence record 375983 | Addgene NGS Result
GGCTCCGGTGCCCGTCAGTGGGCAGAGCGCACATCGCCCACAGTCCCCGAGAAGTTGGGGGGAGGGGTCG
GCAATTGAACCGGTGCCTAGAGAAGGTGGCGCGGGGTAAACTGGGAAAGTGATGTCGTGTACTGGCTCCG
CCTTTTTCCCGAGGGTGGGGGAGAACCGTATATAAGTGCAGTAGTCGCCGTGAACGTTCTTTTTCGCAAC
GGGTTTGCCGCCAGAACACAGGTAAGTGCCGTGTGTGGTTCCCGCGGGCCTGGCCTCTTTACGGGTTATG
GCCCTTGCGTGCCTTGAATTACTTCCACCTGGCTGCAGTACGTGATTCTTGATCCCGAGCTTCGGGTTGG
AAGTGGGTGGGAGAGTTCGAGGCCTTGCGCTTAAGGAGCCCCTTCGCCTCGTGCTTGAGTTGAGGCCTGG
CCTGGGCGCTGGGGCCGCCGCGTGCGAATCTGGTGGCACCTTCGCGCCTGTCTCGCTGCTTTCGATAAGT
CTCTAGCCATTTAAAATTTTTGATGACCTGCTGCGACGCTTTTTTTCTGGCAAGATAGTCTTGTAAATGC
GGGCCAAGATCTGCACACTGGTATTTCGGTTTTTGGGGCCGCGGGCGGCGACGGGGCCCGTGCGTCCCAG
CGCACATGTTCGGCGAGGCGGGGCCTGCGAGCGCGGCCACCGAGAATCGGACGGGGGTAGTCTCAAGCTG
GCCGGCCTGCTCTGGTGCCTGGCCTCGCGCCGCCGTGTATCGCCCCGCCCTGGGCGGCAAGGCTGGCCCG
GTCGGCACCAGTTGCGTGAGCGGAAAGATGGCCGCTTCCCGGCCCTGCTGCAGGGAGCTCAAAATGGAGG
ACGCGGCGCTCGGGAGAGCGGGCGGGTGAGTCACCCACACAAAGGAAAAGGGCCTTTCCGTCCTCAGCCG
TCGCTTCATGTGACTCCACGGAGTACCGGGCGCCGTCCAGGCACCTCGATTAGTTCTCGAGCTTTTGGAG
TACGTCGTCTTTAGGTTGGGGGGAGGGGTTTTATGCGATGGAGTTTCCCCACACTGAGTGGGTGGAGACT
GAAGTTAGGCCAGCTTGGCACTTGATGTAATTCTCCTTGGAATTTGCCCTTTTTGAGTTTGGATCTTGGT
TCATTCTCAAGCCTCAGACAGTGGTTCAAAGTTTTTTTCTTCCATTTCAGGTGTCGTGAGGAATTAGCTT
GGTACTAATACGACTCACTATAGGGAGACCCAAGCTGGCTAGGTAAGCTTGGTACCGAGCTCGGATCCAC
TAGTCCAGTGTGGTGGAATTCTGCAGATATCAACAAGTTTGTACAAAAAAGTTGGCATGGTCGAGGAGGT
ACAGAAACATTCTGTACACACCCTTGTGTTCAGGTCGTTGAAGAGGACCCATGACATGTTTGTAGCTGAT
AATGGAAAACCTGTGCCTTTAGATGAAGAGAGTCACAAACGAAAAATGGCAATCAAGCTTCGTAATGAGT
ATGGTCCTGTGTTGCATATGCCTACTTCAAAAGAAAATCTTAAAGAGAAGGGTCCTCAGAATGCAACGGA
TTCATATGTTCATAAACAGTACCCTGCCAATCAAGGACAAGAAGTTGAATACTTTGTGGCAGGGGTTGCT
TTGACAGCAGATACTAAGATCCAGAGAATGCCAAGTGAATCAGCTGCACAGTCCTTAGCGGTGGCATTAC
CTTTGCAGACCAAGGCTGATGCAAATCGTACTGCCCCTAGTGGAAGTGAATACCGACATCCTGGGGCTTC
TGACCGTCCACAGCCTACAGCGATGAATTCAATTGTCATGGAGACTGGCAATACCAAGAACTCTGCACTG
ATGGCTAAAAAAGCCCCTACAATGCCAAAACCCCAGTGGCACCCACCGTGGAAACTCTACAGGGTTATCA
GTGGGCATCTTGGCTGGGTTCGATGTATTGCTGTGGAACCTGGAAATCAGTGGTTTGTTACTGGATCTGC
TGACAGAACTATAAAGATCTGGGACTTGGCTAGTGGCAAATTAAAACTGTCATTGACTGGGCATATTAGT
ACTGTGCGGGGCGTGATAGTAAGCACAAGGAGCCCATATCTGTTCTCTTGTGGAGAAGACAAACAAGTGA
AATGCTGGGATCTCGAATACAATAAGGTTATACGGCATTATCATGGACATTTAAGTGCAGTGTATGGTTT
GGATTTGCACCCGACAATCGATGTGTTGGTAACCTGTAGTCGAGATTCAACTGCACGGATTTGGGATGTG
AGAACTAAAGCCAGTGTACACACATTATCTGGACATACAAATGCAGTTGCTACAGTGAGATGTCAGGCTG
CAGAACCACAGATTATTACAGGAAGCCATGATACTACAATTCGATTATGGGATCTGGTGGCTGGAAAAAC
AAGAGTGACATTAACAAATCACAAAAAATCAGTTAGGGCTGTGGTTTTACATCCAAGACATTACACATTT
GCATCTGGTTCTCCAGATAACATAAAGCAGTGGAAATTCCCTGATGGAAGTTTCATACAAAATCTTTCCG
GTCATAATGCTATTATTAACACATTGACGGTAAATTCTGATGGAGTGCTTGTATCTGGAGCTGACAATGG
CACCATGCATCTTTGGGACTGGAGAACTGGCTACAATTTTCAGAGAGTTCACGCAGCTGTGCAACCTGGG
TCTTTGGACAGTGAATCAGGAATATTTGCTTGTGCTTTTGATCAGTCTGAAAGTCGATTACTAACAGCTG
AAGCTGATAAAACCATTAAAGTATACAGAGAGGATGACACAGCCACAGAAGAAACTCATCCAGTCAGCTG
GAAACCAGAAATTATCAAGAGAAAGAGATTTTACCCAACTTTCTTGTACAAAGTGGTTGATATCCAGCAC
AGTGGCGGCCGCTCGAGTCTAGAGGGCCCGCGGTTCGAAACCAGCGGAGGCGGCGGAAGCGGGGGAGGAG
GCAGCGGCGGAGGCGGCAGCGGGGGCGGCGGAAGCGCTACCGGTAAGCCTATCCCTAACCCTCTCCTCGG
TCTCGATTCTACGCGTACCGGTATGGCTTCTAACTTTACTCAGTTCGTTCTCGTCGACAATGGCGGAACT
GGCGACGTGACTGTCGCCCCAAGCAACTTCGCTAACGGGGTCGCTGAATGGATCAGCTCTAACTCGCGAT
CACAGGCTTACAAAGTAACCTGTAGCGTTCGTCAGAGCTCTGCGCAGAATCGCAAATACACCATCAAAGT
CGAGGTGCCTAAAGTGGCAACCCAGACTGTTGGTGGTGAAGAGCTTCCTGTAGCCGGATGGAGATCTTAC
TTAAATATGGAACTAACCATTCCAATTTTCGCCACGAATTCCGACTGCGAGCTTATTGTTAAGGCAATGC
AAGGTCTCCTAAAAGATGGAAACCCGATTCCCTCGGCCATCGCGGCCAACTCCGGCATCTACGGAGGTGG
AGGTGGATCTCGTACGGGTTAGTAATGAGTTTAAACCCGCTGATCAGCCTCGACTGTGCCTTCTAGTTGC
CAGCCATCTGTTGTTTGCCCCTCCCCCGTGCCTTCCTTGACCCTGGAAGGTGCCACTCCCACTGTCCTTT
CCTAATAAAATGAGGAAATTGCATCGCATTGTCTGAGTAGGTGTCATTCTATTCTGGGGGGTGGGGTGGG
GCAGGACAGCAAGGGGGAGGATTGGGAAGACAATAGCAGGCATGCTGGGGATGCGGTGGGCTCTATGGCT
TCTGAGGCGGAAAGAACCAGCTGGGGCTCTAGGGGGTATCCCC
[124 nt withheld, positions 3754-3877]
C
[91 nt withheld, positions 3879-3969]
AGGGTGATGGTTCACGTACCTAGAAGTTCCTATTCCGAAGTTCCTATTCTCTAGAAAGTATAGGAACTTC
CTTGGCCAAAAAGCCTGAACTCACCGCGACGTCTGTCGAGAAGTTTCTGATCGAAAAGTTCGACAGCGTC
TCCGACCTGATGCAGCTCTCGGAGGGCGAAGAATCTCGTGCTTTCAGCTTCGATGTAGGAGGGCGTGGAT
ATGTCCTGCGGGTAAATAGCTGCGCCGATGGTTTCTACAAAGATCGTTATGTTTATCGGCACTTTGCATC
GGCCGCGCTCCCGATTCCGGAAGTGCTTGACATTGGGGAATTCAGCGAGAGCCTGACCTATTGCATCTCC
CGCCGTGCACAGGGTGTCACGTTGCAAGACCTGCCTGAAACCGAACTGCCCGCTGTTCTGCAGCCGGTCG
CGGAGGCCATGGATGCGATCGCTGCGGCCGATCTTAGCCAGACGAGCGGGTTCGGCCCATTCGGACCGCA
AGGAATCGGTCAATACACTACATGGCGTGATTTCATATGCGCGATTGCTGATCCCCATGTGTATCACTGG
CAAACTGTGATGGACGACACCGTCAGTGCGTCCGTCGCGCAGGCTCTCGATGAGCTGATGCTTTGGGCCG
AGGACTGCCCCGAAGTCCGGCACCTCGTGCACGCGGATTTCGGCTCCAACAATGTCCTGACGGACAATGG
CCGCATAACAGCGGTCATTGACTGGAGCGAGGCGATGTTCGGGGATTCCCAATACGAGGTCGCCAACATC
TTCTTCTGGAGGCCGTGGTTGGCTTGTATGGAGCAGCAGACGCGCTACTTCGAGCGGAGGCATCCGGAGC
TTGCAGGATCGCCGCGGCTCCGGGCGTATATGCTCCGCATTGGTCTTGACCAACTCTATCAGAGCTTGGT
TGACGGCAATTTCGATGATGCAGCTTGGGCGCAGGGTCGATGCGACGCAATCGTCCGATCCGGAGCCGGG
ACTGTCGGGCGTACACAAATCGCCCGCAGAAGCGCGGCCGTCTGGACCGATGGCTGTGTAGAAGTACTCG
CCGATAGTGGAAACCGACGCCCCAGCACTCGTCCGAGGGCAAAGGAATAGCACGTACTACGAGATTTCGA
TTCCACCGCCGCCTTCTATGAAAGGTTGGGCTTCGGAATCGTTTTCCGGGACGCCGGCTGGATGATCCTC
CAGCGCGGGGATCTCATGCTGGAGTTCTTCGCCCACCCCAACTTGTTTATTGCAGCTTATAATGGTTACA
AATAAAGCAATAGCATCACAAATTTCACAAATAAAGCATTTTTTTCACTGCATTCTAGTTGTGGTTTGTC
CAAACTCATCAATGTATCTTATCATGTCTGTATACCGTCGACCTCTAGCTAGAGCTTGGCGTAATCATGG
TCATAGCTGTTTCCTGTGTGAAATTGTTATCCGCTCACAATTCCACACAACATACGAGCCGGAAGCATAA
AGTGTAAAGCCTGGGGTGCCTAATGAGTGAGCTAACTCACATTAATTGCGTTGCGCTCACTGCCCGCTTT
CCAGTCGGGAAACCTGTCGTGCCAGCTGCATTAATGAATCGGCCAACGCGCGGGGAGAGGCGGTTTGCGT
ATTGGGCGCTCTTCCGCTTCCTCGCTCACTGACTCGCTGCGCTCGGTCGTTCGGCTGCGGCGAGCGGTAT
CAGCTCACTCAAAGGCGGTAATACGGTTATCCACAGAATCAGGGGATAACGCAGGAAAGAACATGTGAGC
AAAAGGCCAGCAAAAGGCCAGGAACCGTAAAAAGGCCGCGTTGCTGGCGTTTTTCCATAGGCTCCGCCCC
CCTGACGAGCATCACAAAAATCGACGCTCAAGTCAGAGGTGGCGAAACCCGACAGGACTATAAAGATACC
AGGCGTTTCCCCCTGGAAGCTCCCTCGTGCGCTCTCCTGTTCCGACCCTGCCGCTTACCGGATACCTGTC
CGCCTTTCTCCCTTCGGGAAGCGTGGCGCTTTCTCATAGCTCACGCTGTAGGTATCTCAGTTCGGTGTAG
GTCGTTCGCTCCAAGCTGGGCTGTGTGCACGAACCCCCCGTTCAGCCCGACCGCTGCGCCTTATCCGGTA
ACTATCGTCTTGAGTCCAACCCGGTAAGACACGACTTATCGCCACTGGCAGCAGCCACTGGTAACAGGAT
TAGCAGAGCGAGGTATGTAGGCGGTGCTACAGAGTTCTTGAAGTGGTGGCCTAACTACGGCTACACTAGA
AGAACAGTATTTGGTATCTGCGCTCTGCTGAAGCCAGTTACCTTCGGAAAAAGAGTTGGTAGCTCTTGAT
CCGGCAAACAAACCACCGCTGGTAGCGGTGGTTTTTTTGTTTGCAAGCAGCAGATTACGCGCAGAAAAAA
AGGATCTCAAGAAGATCCTTTGATCTTTTCTACGGGGTCTGACGCTCAGTGGAACGAAAACTCACGTTAA
GGGATTTTGGTCATGAGATTATCAAAAAGGATCTTCACCTAGATCCTTTTAAATTAAAAATGAAGTTTTA
AATCAATCTAAAGTATATATGAGTAAACTTGGTCTGACAGTTACCAATGCTTAATCAGTGAGGCACCTAT
CTCAGCGATCTGTCTATTTCGTTCATCCATAGTTGCCTGACTCCCCGTCGTGTAGATAACTACGATACGG
GAGGGCTTACCATCTGGCCCCAGTGCTGCAATGATACCGCGAGACCCACGCTCACCGGCTCCAGATTTAT
CAGCAATAAACCAGCCAGCCGGAAGGGCCGAGCGCAGAAGTGGTCCTGCAACTTTATCCGCCTCCATCCA
GTCTATTAATTGTTGCCGGGAAGCTAGAGTAAGTAGTTCGCCAGTTAATAGTTTGCGCAACGTTGTTGCC
ATTGCTACAGGCATCGTGGTGTCACGCTCGTCGTTTGGTATGGCTTCATTCAGCTCCGGTTCCCAACGAT
CAAGGCGAGTTACATGATCCCCCATGTTGTGCAAAAAAGCGGTTAGCTCCTTCGGTCCTCCGATCGTTGT
CAGAAGTAAGTTGGCCGCAGTGTTATCACTCATGGTTATGGCAGCACTGCATAATTCTCTTACTGTCATG
CCATCCGTAAGATGCTTTTCTGTGACTGGTGAGTACTCAACCAAGTCATTCTGAGAATAGTGTATGCGGC
GACCGAGTTGCTCTTGCCCGGCGTCAATACGGGATAATACCGCGCCACATAGCAGAACTTTAAAAGTGCT
CATCATTGGAAAACGTTCTTCGGGGCGAAAACTCTCAAGGATCTTACCGCTGTTGAGATCCAGTTCGATG
TAACCCACTCGTGCACCCAACTGATCTTCAGCATCTTTTACTTTCACCAGCGTTTCTGGGTGAGCAAAAA
CAGGAAGGCAAAATGCCGCAAAAAAGGGAATAAGGGCGACACGGAAATGTTGAATACTCATACTCTTCCT
TTTTCAATATTATTGAAGCATTTATCAGGGTTATTGTCTCATGAGCGGATACATATTTGAATGTATTTAG
AAAAATAAACAAATAGGGGTTCCGCGCACATTTCCCCGAAAAGTGCCACCTGACGTCGACGGATCGGGAG
ATCTCCCGATCCCCTATGGTGCACTCTCAGTACAATCTGCTCTGATGCCGCATAGTTAAGCCAGTATCTG
CTCCCTGCTTGTGTGTTGGAGGTCGCTGAGTAGTGCGCGAGCAAAATTTAAGCTACAACAAGGCAAGGCT
TGACCGACAATTGCATGAAGAATCTGCTTAGGGTTAGGCGTTTTGCGCTGCTTCGCGATGTACGGGCCAG
ATATACGCGTTGACATTGATTATTGACTAGGCTTTTGCAAAAAGCTTTGCAAAGATGGATAAAGTTTTAA
ACAGAGAGGAATCTTTGCAGCTAATGGACCTTCTAGGTCTTGAAAGGAGTGGGAATT
