>Addgene plasmid #155827 | PLRG1 | depositor partial sequence | sequence record 301231 | Insert Sequence
ATGGTCGAGGAGGTACAGAAACATTCTGTACACACCCTTGTGTTCAGGTCGTTGAAGAGGACCCATGACA
TGTTTGTAGCTGATAATGGAAAACCTGTGCCTTTAGATGAAGAGAGTCACAAACGAAAAATGGCAATCAA
GCTTCGTAATGAGTATGGTCCTGTGTTGCATATGCCTACTTCAAAAGAAAATCTTAAAGAGAAGGGTCCT
CAGAATGCAACGGATTCATATGTTCATAAACAGTACCCTGCCAATCAAGGACAAGAAGTTGAATACTTTG
TGGCAGGGGTTGCTTTGACAGCAGATACTAAGATCCAGAGAATGCCAAGTGAATCAGCTGCACAGTCCTT
AGCGGTGGCATTACCTTTGCAGACCAAGGCTGATGCAAATCGTACTGCCCCTAGTGGAAGTGAATACCGA
CATCCTGGGGCTTCTGACCGTCCACAGCCTACAGCGATGAATTCAATTGTCATGGAGACTGGCAATACCA
AGAACTCTGCACTGATGGCTAAAAAAGCCCCTACAATGCCAAAACCCCAGTGGCACCCACCGTGGAAACT
CTACAGGGTTATCAGTGGGCATCTTGGCTGGGTTCGATGTATTGCTGTGGAACCTGGAAATCAGTGGTTT
GTTACTGGATCTGCTGACAGAACTATAAAGATCTGGGACTTGGCTAGTGGCAAATTAAAACTGTCATTGA
CTGGGCATATTAGTACTGTGCGGGGCGTGATAGTAAGCACAAGGAGCCCATATCTGTTCTCTTGTGGAGA
AGACAAACAAGTGAAATGCTGGGATCTCGAATACAATAAGGTTATACGGCATTATCATGGACATTTAAGT
GCAGTGTATGGTTTGGATTTGCACCCGACAATCGATGTGTTGGTAACCTGTAGTCGAGATTCAACTGCAC
GGATTTGGGATGTGAGAACTAAAGCCAGTGTACACACATTATCTGGACATACAAATGCAGTTGCTACAGT
GAGATGTCAGGCTGCAGAACCACAGATTATTACAGGAAGCCATGATACTACAATTCGATTATGGGATCTG
GTGGCTGGAAAAACAAGAGTGACATTAACAAATCACAAAAAATCAGTTAGGGCTGTGGTTTTACATCCAA
GACATTACACATTTGCATCTGGTTCTCCAGATAACATAAAGCAGTGGAAATTCCCTGATGGAAGTTTCAT
ACAAAATCTTTCCGGTCATAATGCTATTATTAACACATTGACGGTAAATTCTGATGGAGTGCTTGTATCT
GGAGCTGACAATGGCACCATGCATCTTTGGGACTGGAGAACTGGCTACAATTTTCAGAGAGTTCACGCAG
CTGTGCAACCTGGGTCTTTGGACAGTGAATCAGGAATATTTGCTTGTGCTTTTGATCAGTCTGAAAGTCG
ATTACTAACAGCTGAAGCTGATAAAACCATTAAAGTATACAGAGAGGATGACACAGCCACAGAAGAAACT
CATCCAGTCAGCTGGAAACCAGAAATTATCAAGAGAAAGAGATTTTAA
